Addgene plasmid #147693: pT7-EGFP-C1-HsPAN3-M546FP547G_U
Purpose: Mammalian Expression of HsPAN3-M546FP547G
Depositing lab: Elisa Izaurralde. Depositing organization: Max Planck Institute for Developmental Biology. Publication: Structure of the PAN3 pseudokinase reveals the basis for interactions with the PAN2 deadenylase and the GW182 proteins. Christie M, Boland A, Huntzinger E, Weichenrieder O, Izaurralde E. Mol Cell. 2013 Aug 8;51(3):360-73. doi: 10.1016/j.molcel.2013.07.011. PubMed 23932717.
Backbone
  Vector backbone: Unknown
  Vector type: Mammalian Expression
Growth in bacteria
  Bacterial resistance: Kanamycin, 50 μg/mL
  Growth temperature: 37°C
  Growth strain: DH5alpha
  Copy number: High Copy
Gene/Insert
  Gene/Insert name: HsPAN3-M546FP547G
  Species: H. sapiens (human)
  Entrez Gene: PAN3 (a.k.a. RP11-179F17.3)
  Cloning method: Unknown
Terms and licenses: Academic/Nonprofit Terms; Industry Terms: Not Available to Industry
Depositor comments: ORF extracted from NCBI:BC128180.1 Plasmids from this collection were made available to the research community and donated after the lab closed. Please note that the sequence provided by the depositing laboratory may be theoretical/predicted or based on Sanger sequencing results. There may be discrepancies between sequencing results obtained by Addgene and the depositor sequence. If an Addgene verified sequence is not available, please contact before placing your order to request that our lab fully sequence the plasmid.
How to cite: pT7-EGFP-C1-HsPAN3-M546FP547G_U was a gift from Elisa Izaurralde (Addgene plasmid # 147693 ; http://n2t.net/addgene:147693 ; RRID:Addgene_147693)
