[The description below was written by a language model from this plasmid's Addgene catalogue record and pLannotate feature annotations shown in this document.]
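Description:
pT7-EGFP-C1-HsPAN3-M546FP547G_U is a 6.8 kb mammalian expression plasmid encoding human PAN3 carrying the M546F and P547G substitutions, fused at its N-terminus to EGFP. The catalogue lists the backbone as unknown, but the name and feature layout point to an EGFP-C1-type vector modified to include a T7 promoter. It is maintained in E. coli at high copy through a ColE1/pUC-type origin and selected with kanamycin. The Tn5 NeoR/KanR gene sits behind tandem bacterial (bla) and SV40 early promoters and ends with an HSV TK polyadenylation signal, so the same marker can also give G418 resistance in mammalian cells. An f1 origin is also present.

The expression cassette is driven by the CMV immediate early enhancer and promoter. A T7 promoter lies just upstream of the EGFP coding sequence, which would also permit transcription by T7 RNA polymerase. EGFP is followed by a short polylinker remnant and then the roughly 2 kb PAN3 open reading frame, with an SV40 poly(A) signal terminating the transcript. The annotation software matched the insert to mouse Pan3 by homology, but the record states that the ORF is human. Short hits labelled as HIV-1 LTR, large T antigen, ble and bGH poly(A) are small fragments that most likely reflect backbone sequence similarity rather than functional elements.

PAN3 is the regulatory subunit of the PAN2-PAN3 deadenylase complex, which shortens mRNA poly(A) tails. The associated study concerns the structure of the PAN3 pseudokinase and its interactions with PAN2 and GW182 proteins. This GFP-tagged double mutant is therefore presumably meant for testing such interactions or localisation in transfected human cells, although the record does not state which interaction the mutations target.
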