Features (pLannotate 1.2.2; 18 found; start..end, strand, type, name):
     61..364     +  enhancer       CMV enhancer: human cytomegalovirus immediate early enhancer
    365..568     +  promoter       CMV promoter: human cytomegalovirus (CMV) immediate early promoter
    564..597     +  LTR            5' LTR (truncated) (fragment): truncated 5' long terminal repeat (LTR) from HIV-1
    613..631     +  promoter       T7 promoter: promoter for bacteriophage T7 RNA polymerase
    665..1381    +  CDS            EGFP: EGFP is a basic (constitutively fluorescent) green fluorescent protein published in 1996, derived from Aequorea victoria. It is reported to be a rapidly-maturing weak dimer with moderate acid sensitivity.
   1382..1402    +  misc_feature   MCS (fragment): multiple cloning site
   1403..3457    +  CDS            Pan3 (fragment): PAN3_MOUSE - Experimental evidence at protein level: Swiss-Prot protein existence level 1. Regulatory subunit of the poly(A)-nuclease (PAN) deadenylation complex, one of two cytoplasmic mRNA deadenylases involved in general and miRNA-mediated mRNA turnover. PAN specifically shortens poly(A) tails of RNA and the activity is stimulated by poly(A)-binding protein (PABP). PAN deadenylation is followed by rapid degradation of the shortened mRNA tails by the CCR4-NOT complex. Deadenylated mRNAs are then degraded by two alternative mechanisms, namely exosome-mediated 3'-5' exonucleolytic degradation,
   3467..3492    +  misc_feature   MCS (fragment): multiple cloning site
   3504..3588    +  CDS            large T antigen (fragment): large T antigen from SV40 (simian virus 40)
   3611..3732    +  polyA_signal   SV40 poly(A) signal: SV40 polyadenylation signal
   3766..4194    -  rep_origin     f1 ori (sequence partly withheld): f1 bacteriophage origin of replication; arrow indicates direction of (+) strand synthesis
   4221..4325    +  promoter       AmpR promoter: bla
   4327..4684    +  promoter       SV40 promoter: SV40 enhancer and early promoter
   4719..5513    +  CDS            NeoR/KanR: aminoglycoside phosphotransferase from Tn5; aph(3')-II (or nptII); confers resistance to neomycin, kanamycin, and G418 (Geneticin®)
   5534..5686    +  CDS            ble (fragment): BLE_KLEPN - Experimental evidence at protein level: Swiss-Prot protein existence level 1. Binding protein with a strong affinity to the bleomycin family of antibiotics. Binds to CL990; an antimitotic-antibiotic compound. From Klebsiella pneumoniae.
   5745..5792    +  polyA_signal   HSV TK poly(A) signal: herpes simplex virus thymidine kinase polyadenylation signal (Cole and Stacy, 1985)
   5883..5899    -  polyA_signal   bGH poly(A) signal (fragment): bovine growth hormone polyadenylation signal
   6121..6709    +  rep_origin     ori: high-copy-number ColE1/pMB1/pBR322/pUC origin of replication
>Addgene plasmid #147693 | pT7-EGFP-C1-HsPAN3-M546FP547G_U | depositor full sequence | sequence record 290140 | Full Sequence
TAGTTATTAATAGTAATCAATTACGGGGTCATTAGTTCATAGCCCATATATGGAGTTCCGCGTTACATAA
CTTACGGTAAATGGCCCGCCTGGCTGACCGCCCAACGACCCCCGCCCATTGACGTCAATAATGACGTATG
TTCCCATAGTAACGCCAATAGGGACTTTCCATTGACGTCAATGGGTGGAGTATTTACGGTAAACTGCCCA
CTTGGCAGTACATCAAGTGTATCATATGCCAAGTACGCCCCCTATTGACGTCAATGACGGTAAATGGCCC
GCCTGGCATTATGCCCAGTACATGACCTTATGGGACTTTCCTACTTGGCAGTACATCTACGTATTAGTCA
TCGCTATTACCATGGTGATGCGGTTTTGGCAGTACATCAATGGGCGTGGATAGCGGTTTGACTCACGGGG
ATTTCCAAGTCTCCACCCCATTGACGTCAATGGGAGTTTGTTTTGGCACCAAAATCAACGGGACTTTCCA
AAATGTCGTAACAACTCCGCCCCATTGACGCAAATGGGCGGTAGGCGTGTACGGTGGGAGGTCTATATAA
GCAGAGCTCTCTGGCTAACTAGAGAACCCACTGCTTACTGGCTTATCGAAATTAATACGACTCACTATAG
GGAGACCCAAGCTCTAGCGCTACCGGTCGCCACCATGGTGAGCAAGGGCGAGGAGCTGTTCACCGGGGTG
GTGCCCATCCTGGTCGAGCTGGACGGCGACGTAAACGGCCACAAGTTCAGCGTGTCCGGCGAGGGCGAGG
GCGATGCCACCTACGGCAAGCTGACCCTGAAGTTCATCTGCACCACCGGCAAGCTGCCCGTGCCCTGGCC
CACCCTCGTGACCACCCTGACCTACGGCGTGCAGTGCTTCAGCCGCTACCCCGACCACATGAAGCAGCAC
GACTTCTTCAAGTCCGCCATGCCCGAAGGCTACGTCCAGGAGCGCACCATCTTCTTCAAGGACGACGGCA
ACTACAAGACCCGCGCCGAGGTGAAGTTCGAGGGCGACACCCTGGTGAACCGCATCGAGCTGAAGGGCAT
CGACTTCAAGGAGGACGGCAACATCCTGGGGCACAAGCTGGAGTACAACTACAACAGCCACAACGTCTAT
ATCATGGCCGACAAGCAGAAGAACGGCATCAAGGTGAACTTCAAGATCCGCCACAACATCGAGGACGGCA
GCGTGCAGCTCGCCGACCACTACCAGCAGAACACCCCCATCGGCGACGGCCCCGTGCTGCTGCCCGACAA
CCACTACCTGAGCACCCAGTCCGCCCTGAGCAAAGACCCCAACGAGAAGCGCGATCACATGGTCCTGCTG
GAGTTCGTGACCGCCGCCGGGATCACTCTCGGCATGGACGAGCTGTACAAGTCCGGACTCAGATCTCGAG
CTATGGATGGAGGTGCTTTAACTGATACAAGTCTCACAGATTCCTATTTTAGCACCAGCTTTATTGGAGT
CAATGGATTTGGAAGCCCTGTAGAAACAAAATATCCCCTGATGCAGAGAATGACTAATAGTAGCAGCTCC
CCAAGCCTTCTAAATGACAGTGCCAAGCCATATTCAGCCCATGATCCTCTAACATCACCTGCTTCATCCT
TGTTTAATGACTTTGGTGCCCTCAACATCTCTCAGAGACGAAAGACACCAAATCCTACTGCAAGCGAGTT
TATTCCTAAAGGAGGATCAACCTCCAGGCTGAGTAACGTGTCCCAGTCAAATATGTCTGCCTTCTCTCAA
GTTTTCTCTCACCCATCCATGGGAAGCCCTGCTACTGCTGGATTAGCGCCAGGAATGTCGTTGTCTGCTG
GGTCTTCCCCTCTTCATTCCCCCAAGATTACTCCACATACTTCTCCTGCTCCCAGAAGAAGAAGTCACAC
TCCAAATCCAGCAAGTTACATGGTGCCTTCTAGTGCCTCTACATCTGTTAATAATCCTGTTTCTCAGACT
CCGTCTTCTGGTCAGGTGATCCAAAAGGAAACTGTTGGTGGGACGACTTACTTCTATACAGACACAACTC
CAGCACCTTTGACTGGAATGGTGTTTCCAAACTATCATATTTATCCTCCAACTGCACCTCACGTTGCTTA
TATGCAACCGAAAGCAAACGCACCTTCCTTCTTCATGGCTGATGAACTCCGACAGGAGCTGATCAACAGA
CATTTAATAACAATGGCTCAAATTGATCAAGCAGATATGCCAGCAGTTCCTACAGAGGTTGACAGCTACC
ATAGCCTATTCCCTCTAGAACCACTGCCACCTCCCAACCGGATACAGAAATCAAGTAATTTTGGATATAT
TACATCTTGCTACAAAGCTGTAAACAGCAAAGATGATCTGCCATATTGCCTTCGGAGGATACATGGTTTT
CGTCTTGTTAACACAAAGTGCATGGTGTTGGTCGACATGTGGAAGAAAATTCAACACTCAAATATCGTAA
CTTTGCGTGAAGTATTTACCACTAAAGCATTTGCTGAGCCCTCTCTTGTGTTTGCACATGATTTCCATGC
TGGAGGAGAAACTATGATGAGCAGACACTTTAATGACCCTAATGCTGATGCCTACTTCACCAAGAGAAAG
TGGGGTCAGCACGAGGGACCATTGCCCAGGCAGCATGCTGGATTATTGCCAGAATCTCTTATTTGGGCAT
ATATTGTCCAACTAAGTTCTGCATTGCGTACCATTCATACAGCAGGTTTGGCATGTCGAGTTATGGATCC
AACAAAGATTCTGATAACTGGCAAAACAAGGTTGCGAGTAAATTGTGTTGGAGTTTTTGATGTTTTAACA
TTTGATAACAGTCAAAATAATAATCCATTGGCATTAATGGCCCAGTACCAGCAAGCAGATCTGATATCAT
TAGGAAAAGTTGTGTTGGCTTTGGCTTGCAACTCTTTGGCAGGAATTCAGCGAGAGAATTTACAGAAAGC
CATGGAACTGGTGACAATCAACTATTCCTCTGACCTGAAGAATCTGATTTTGTATTTGTTGACTGACCAA
AACAGGATGCGAAGTGTAAATGACATCTTCGGCATGATTGGTGCTCGATTTTATACTCAATTGGATGCTG
CTCAAATGAGAAATGATGTCATAGAGGAAGACCTTGCAAAGGAGGTTCAAAATGGAAGACTGTTTAGGCT
CCTAGCAAAATTGGGAACAATCAATGAGAGGCCGGAGTTTCAGAAGGATCCCACTTGGTCAGAGACTGGA
GACCGTTATCTGTTGAAACTCTTTAGGGATCATCTTTTTCATCAGGTGACAGAAGCAGGTGCTCCCTGGA
TTGACCTCAGTCATATAATTTCTTGTCTTAACAAGCTAGATGCTGGTGTGCCAGAAAAAATAAGCCTGAT
TTCCAGAGATGAGAAGAGTGTACTTGTGGTGACCTACAGTGACTTAAAGCGCTGCTTTGAAAATACTTTT
CAAGAACTGATTGCAGCTGCAAATGGTCAGTTGTAGGGTACCGCGGGCCCGGGATCCACCGGATCTAGAT
AACTGATCATAATCAGCCATACCACATTTGTAGAGGTTTTACTTGCTTTAAAAAACCTCCCACACCTCCC
CCTGAACCTGAAACATAAAATGAATGCAATTGTTGTTGTTAACTTGTTTATTGCAGCTTATAATGGTTAC
AAATAAAGCAATAGCATCACAAATTTCACAAATAAAGCATTTTTTTCACTGCATTCTAGTTGTGGTTTGT
CCAAACTCATCAATGTATCTTAACGCGTAAATTGTAAGCGTTAATATTTTGTTAAAATTCGCGTTAAATT
TTTGTTAAATCAGCTCATTTTTTAACCAATAGGCCGAAATCGGCAAAATCCCTTATAAATCAAAAGAATA
GACCGAGATAGGGT
[37 nt withheld, positions 3865-3901]
AAAGAACGTGGACTCCAACGTCAAAGG
[49 nt withheld, positions 3929-3977]
T
[91 nt withheld, positions 3979-4069]
G
[124 nt withheld, positions 4071-4194]
CAGGTGGCACTTTTCGGGGAAATGTGCGCGGAACCCCTATTTGTTTATTTTTCTAAATACATTCAAATAT
GTATCCGCTCATGAGACAATAACCCTGATAAATGCTTCAATAATATTGAAAAAGGAAGAGTCCTGAGGCG
GAAAGAACCAGCTGTGGAATGTGTGTCAGTTAGGGTGTGGAAAGTCCCCAGGCTCCCCAGCAGGCAGAAG
TATGCAAAGCATGCATCTCAATTAGTCAGCAACCAGGTGTGGAAAGTCCCCAGGCTCCCCAGCAGGCAGA
AGTATGCAAAGCATGCATCTCAATTAGTCAGCAACCATAGTCCCGCCCCTAACTCCGCCCATCCCGCCCC
TAACTCCGCCCAGTTCCGCCCATTCTCCGCCCCATGGCTGACTAATTTTTTTTATTTATGCAGAGGCCGA
GGCCGCCTCGGCCTCTGAGCTATTCCAGAAGTAGTGAGGAGGCTTTTTTGGAGGCCTAGGCTTTTGCAAA
GATCGATCAAGAGACAGGATGAGGATCGTTTCGCATGATTGAACAAGATGGATTGCACGCAGGTTCTCCG
GCCGCTTGGGTGGAGAGGCTATTCGGCTATGACTGGGCACAACAGACAATCGGCTGCTCTGATGCCGCCG
TGTTCCGGCTGTCAGCGCAGGGGCGCCCGGTTCTTTTTGTCAAGACCGACCTGTCCGGTGCCCTGAATGA
ACTGCAAGACGAGGCAGCGCGGCTATCGTGGCTGGCCACGACGGGCGTTCCTTGCGCAGCTGTGCTCGAC
GTTGTCACTGAAGCGGGAAGGGACTGGCTGCTATTGGGCGAAGTGCCGGGGCAGGATCTCCTGTCATCTC
ACCTTGCTCCTGCCGAGAAAGTATCCATCATGGCTGATGCAATGCGGCGGCTGCATACGCTTGATCCGGC
TACCTGCCCATTCGACCACCAAGCGAAACATCGCATCGAGCGAGCACGTACTCGGATGGAAGCCGGTCTT
GTCGATCAGGATGATCTGGACGAAGAGCATCAGGGGCTCGCGCCAGCCGAACTGTTCGCCAGGCTCAAGG
CGAGCATGCCCGACGGCGAGGATCTCGTCGTGACCCATGGCGATGCCTGCTTGCCGAATATCATGGTGGA
AAATGGCCGCTTTTCTGGATTCATCGACTGTGGCCGGCTGGGTGTGGCGGACCGCTATCAGGACATAGCG
TTGGCTACCCGTGATATTGCTGAAGAGCTTGGCGGCGAATGGGCTGACCGCTTCCTCGTGCTTTACGGTA
TCGCCGCTCCCGATTCGCAGCGCATCGCCTTCTATCGCCTTCTTGACGAGTTCTTCTGAGCGGGACTCTG
GGGTTCGAAATGACCGACCAAGCGACGCCCAACCTGCCATCACGAGATTTCGATTCCACCGCCGCCTTCT
ATGAAAGGTTGGGCTTCGGAATCGTTTTCCGGGACGCCGGCTGGATGATCCTCCAGCGCGGGGATCTCAT
GCTGGAGTTCTTCGCCCACCCTAGGGGGAGGCTAACTGAAACACGGAAGGAGACAATACCGGAAGGAACC
CGCGCTATGACGGCAATAAAAAGACAGAATAAAACGCACGGTGTTGGGTCGTTTGTTCATAAACGCGGGG
TTCGGTCCCAGGGCTGGCACTCTGTCGATACCCCACCGAGACCCCATTGGGGCCAATACGCCCGCGTTTC
TTCCTTTTCCCCACCCCACCCCCCAAGTTCGGGTGAAGGCCCAGGGCTCGCAGCCAACGTCGGGGCGGCA
GGCCCTGCCATAGCCTCAGGTTACTCATATATACTTTAGATTGATTTAAAACTTCATTTTTAATTTAAAA
GGATCTAGGTGAAGATCCTTTTTGATAATCTCATGACCAAAATCCCTTAACGTGAGTTTTCGTTCCACTG
AGCGTCAGACCCCGTAGAAAAGATCAAAGGATCTTCTTGAGATCCTTTTTTTCTGCGCGTAATCTGCTGC
TTGCAAACAAAAAAACCACCGCTACCAGCGGTGGTTTGTTTGCCGGATCAAGAGCTACCAACTCTTTTTC
CGAAGGTAACTGGCTTCAGCAGAGCGCAGATACCAAATACTGTCCTTCTAGTGTAGCCGTAGTTAGGCCA
CCACTTCAAGAACTCTGTAGCACCGCCTACATACCTCGCTCTGCTAATCCTGTTACCAGTGGCTGCTGCC
AGTGGCGATAAGTCGTGTCTTACCGGGTTGGACTCAAGACGATAGTTACCGGATAAGGCGCAGCGGTCGG
GCTGAACGGGGGGTTCGTGCACACAGCCCAGCTTGGAGCGAACGACCTACACCGAACTGAGATACCTACA
GCGTGAGCTATGAGAAAGCGCCACGCTTCCCGAAGGGAGAAAGGCGGACAGGTATCCGGTAAGCGGCAGG
GTCGGAACAGGAGAGCGCACGAGGGAGCTTCCAGGGGGAAACGCCTGGTATCTTTATAGTCCTGTCGGGT
TTCGCCACCTCTGACTTGAGCGTCGATTTTTGTGATGCTCGTCAGGGGGGCGGAGCCTATGGAAAAACGC
CAGCAACGCGGCCTTTTTACGGTTCCTGGCCTTTTGCTGGCCTTTTGCTCACATGTTCTTTCCTGCGTTA
TCCCCTGATTCTGTGGATAACCGTATTACCGCCATGCAT
